>Addgene plasmid #216405 | Efg1-ΔDBD-Y4S/Y8S/Y16S | addgene full sequence | sequence record 430106 | Addgene NGS Result
CCAATGATGTTACAGATGAGATGGTCAGACTAAACTGGCTGACGGAATTTATGCCACTTCCGACCATCAA
GCATTTTATCCGTACTCCTGATGATGCATGGTTACTCACCACTGCGATCCCCGGAAAAACAGCGTTCCAG
GTATTAGAAGAATATCCTGATTCAGGTGAAAATATTGTTGATGCGCTGGCAGTGTTCCTGCGCCGGTTGC
ACTCGATTCCTGTTTGTAATTGTCCTTTTAACAGCGATCGCGTATTTCGCCTCGCTCAGGCGCAATCACG
AATGAATAACGGTTTGGTTGATGCGAGTGATTTTGATGACGAGCGTAATGGCTGGCCTGTTGAACAAGTC
TGGAAAGAAATGCATAAACTTTTGCCATTCTCACCGGATTCAGTCGTCACTCATGGTGATTTCTCACTTG
ATAACCTTATTTTTGACGAGGGGAAATTAATAGGTTGTATTGATGTTGGACGAGTCGGAATCGCAGACCG
ATACCAGGATCTTGCCATCCTATGGAACTGCCTCGGTGAGTTTTCTCCTTCATTACAGAAACGGCTTTTT
CAAAAATATGGTATTGATAATCCTGATATGAATAAATTGCAATTTCATTTGATGCTCGATGAGTTTTTCT
AAGCGGCGCGCCATCGAATGGCGCAAAACCTTTCGCGGTATGGCATGATAGCGCCCGGAAGAGAGTCAAT
TCAGGGTGGTGAATATGAAACCAGTAACGTTATACGATGTCGCAGAGTATGCCGGTGTCTCTTATCAGAC
CGTTTCCCGCGTGGTGAACCAGGCCAGCCACGTTTCTGCGAAAACGCGGGAAAAAGTGGAAGCGGCGATG
GCGGAGCTGAATTACATTCCCAACCGCGTGGCACAACAACTGGCGGGCAAACAGTCGTTGCTGATTGGCG
TTGCCACCTCCAGTCTGGCCCTGCACGCGCCGTCGCAAATTGTCGCGGCGATTAAATCTCGCGCCGATCA
ACTGGGTGCCAGCGTGGTGGTGTCGATGGTAGAACGAAGCGGCGTCGAAGCCTGTAAAGCGGCGGTGCAC
AATCTTCTCGCGCAACGCGTCAGTGGGCTGATCATTAACTATCCGCTGGATGACCAGGATGCCATTGCTG
TGGAAGCTGCCTGCACTAATGTTCCGGCGTTATTTCTTGATGTCTCTGACCAGACACCCATCAACAGTAT
TATTTTCTCCCATGAGGACGGTACGCGACTGGGCGTGGAGCATCTGGTCGCATTGGGTCACCAGCAAATC
GCGCTGTTAGCGGGCCCATTAAGTTCTGTCTCGGCGCGTCTGCGTCTGGCTGGCTGGCATAAATATCTCA
CTCGCAATCAAATTCAGCCGATAGCGGAACGGGAAGGCGACTGGAGTGCCATGTCCGGTTTTCAACAAAC
CATGCAAATGCTGAATGAGGGCATCGTTCCCACTGCGATGCTGGTTGCCAACGATCAGATGGCGCTGGGC
GCAATGCGCGCCATTACCGAGTCCGGGCTGCGCGTTGGTGCGGATATCTCGGTAGTGGGATACGACGATA
CCGAAGATAGCTCATGTTATATCCCGCCGTTAACCACCATCAAACAGGATTTTCGCCTGCTGGGGCAAAC
CAGCGTGGACCGCTTGCTGCAACTCTCTCAGGGCCAGGCGGTGAAGGGCAATCAGCTGTTGCCAGTCTCA
CTGGTGAAAAGAAAAACCACCCTGGCGCCCAATACGCAAACCGCCTCTCCCCGCGCGTTGGCCGATTCAT
TAATGCAGCTGGCACGACAGGTTTCCCGACTGGAAAGCGGGCAGTGACTCATGACCAAAATCCCTTAACG
TGAGTTACGCGCGCGTCGTTCCACTGAGCGTCAGACCCCGTAGAAAAGATCAAAGGATCTTCTTGAGATC
CTTTTTTTCTGCGCGTAATCTGCTGCTTGCAAACAAAAAAACCACCGCTACCAGCGGTGGTTTGTTTGCC
GGATCAAGAGCTACCAACTCTTTTTCCGAAGGTAACTGGCTTCAGCAGAGCGCAGATACCAAATACTGTT
CTTCTAGTGTAGCCGTAGTTAGCCCACCACTTCAAGAACTCTGTAGCACCGCCTACATACCTCGCTCTGC
TAATCCTGTTACCAGTGGCTGCTGCCAGTGGCGATAAGTCGTGTCTTACCGGGTTGGACTCAAGACGATA
GTTACCGGATAAGGCGCAGCGGTCGGGCTGAACGGGGGGTTCGTGCACACAGCCCAGCTTGGAGCGAACG
ACCTACACCGAACTGAGATACCTACAGCGTGAGCTATGAGAAAGCGCCACGCTTCCCGAAGGGAGAAAGG
CGGACAGGTATCCGGTAAGCGGCAGGGTCGGAACAGGAGAGCGCACGAGGGAGCTTCCAGGGGGAAACGC
CTGGTATCTTTATAGTCCTGTCGGGTTTCGCCACCTCTGACTTGAGCGTCGATTTTTGTGATGCTCGTCA
GGGGGGCGGAGCCTATGGAAAAACGCCAGCAACGCGGCCTTTTTACGGTTCCTGGCCTTTTGCTGGCCTT
TTGCTCACATGTTCTTTCCTGCGTTATCCCCTGATTCTGTGGATAACCGTATTACCGCCTTTGAGTGAGC
TGATACCGCTCGCCGCAGCCGAACGACCGAGCGCAGCGAGTCAGTGAGCGAGGAAGCGGAAGGCGAGAGT
AGGGAACTGCCAGGCATCAAACTAAGCAGAAGGCCCCTGACGGATGGCCTTTTTGCGTTTCTACAAACTC
TTTCTGTGTTGTAAAACGACGGCCAGTCTTAAGCTCGGGCCCCCTGGGCGGTTCTGATAACGAGTAATCG
TTAATCCGCAAATAACGTAAAAACCCGCTTCGGCGGGTTTTTTTATGGGGGGAGTTTAGGGAAAGAGCAT
TTGTCAGAATATTTAAGGGCGCCTGTCACTTTGCTTGATATATGAGAATTATTTAACCTTATAAATGAGA
AAAAAGCAACGCACTTTAAATAAGATACGTTGCTTTTTCGATTGATGAACACCTATAATTAAACTATTCA
TCTATTATTTATGATTTTTTGTATATACAATATTTCTAGTTTGTTAAAGAGAATTAAGAAAATAAATCTC
GAAAATAATAAAGGGAAAATCAGTTTTTGATATCAAAATTATACATGTCAACGATAATACAAAATATAAT
ACAAACTATAAGATGTTATCAGTATTTATTATGCATTTAGAATAAATTTTGTGTCGCCCTTCCGCGAAAT
TAATACGACTCACTATAGGGGAATTGTGAGCGGATAACAATTCCCCTCTAGAAATAATTTTGTTTAACTT
TTGAAGGAGATATACCATGGGCAGCGACAAGATCCACCATCACCACCATCACGAAAATCTGTACTTTCAA
GGTCATATGAGCACCTCTAGCATTCCGTCTTATAATCAGATGAACGGCAACTCCAATAATGGTATGCCGC
AGCAGACCACCGCAGCAAATCAGCAGGCATTTCCTCAGCAGCAGCAACCGACCACCACCGGTAATGCAAG
CCAGCAACAGCAACAGGCAGCCGCAACCGCAGCAGCGGCAGCAGTTCAGCAGCCGTATAACTATATGTTT
TATCAGCAGCAAGGTCAGCCTGGTCAGCAGACCGGTCAGACCGCAGGTCAGCAGCAACAACAGCAACAGC
AGCAGCAGCAATATGATTATAACACCTATAACCGCTATCAGTATCCGGCAGCAACCAGCCAGGGTAATTA
CTATCAGCAGACAATTCCGAATCAGCTGAGCCAGCCGCAGCCTCAGCATTATAACGGTAGCAATCGTAAT
TATACCAGCGCACCGAGTGGTGCACCGATTCCGAGCAATAGCACCAGCGGTCCGAGCCAGCAGCCTCCGC
TGCCTGGACAGCAGGCCGTTCCGATTCCGCCTCATGTTAGCACCATGCAGCAGCCGACATCAGGTAATGG
TAATAGCATTAGCGCGACCAGCGGTGGTAGCAATGTTAGTGGTGCAAGCGGTGCAGGTAGCACCACCAGT
CCGGTTAATACCAAAGCAGCGACCGCAGCCGGTATTCCGCAGGGCAACTATTATCAGACCTATAATCAGC
AACAGTACCCGCAGCAGTATGGTCAGTATAATGCACCGGGTAAAAATCAGAATACACCGGCATCACAGCC
TGGTAGTACCACCAATGATCAGTATCTGCAGCAGCAGCAACAGCAACAACAACAAATGTATGGTTATCAG
AGCAACTACTATCAAGGTGGTGCAGCCAATAGCAGCTATTATCCGAATTATTACCAACAACAGCAGCCGA
ATTATGCAAGCAGCTATCCGTATCAACAGCAGCAACAAAAACAGCAGCAACAACAACCGAATCAGCAGCA
ACAGAGTGATCAGCAGCAGACCTCAACCCCGAGCGGTGGTGCCGGTACACGTAGCGTTCATCAGAGTCCG
CAGGTTCAGAGCCTGACCCAGGGTAGCGTGCATCCGAGCCCACAGCAGCATCAGGCAAATCAGAGCGCAA
GCACCGTTGCAAAAGAAGAGAAATAACTCGAGCCCCCTAGCATAACCCCTTGGGGCCTCTAAACGGGTCT
TGAGGGGTTTTTTGCCCCTGAGACGCGTCAATCGAGTTCGTACCTAAGGGCGACACCCCCTAATTAGCCC
GGGCGAAAGGCCCAGTCTTTCGACTGAGCCTTTCGTTTTATTTGATGCCTGGCAGTTCCCTACTCTCGCA
TGGGGAGTCCCCACACTACCATCGGCGCTACGGCGTTTCACTTCTGAGTTCGGCATGGGGTCAGGTGGGA
CCACCGCGCTACTGCCGCCAGGCAAACAAGGGGTGTTATGAGCCATATTCAGGTATAAATGGGCTCGCGA
TAATGTTCAGAATTGGTTAATTGGTTGTAACACTGACCCCTATTTGTTTATTTTTCTAAATACATTCAAA
TATGTATCCGCTCATGAGACAATAACCCTGATAAATGCTTCAATAATATTGAAAAAGGAAGAATATGAGC
CATATTCAACGGGAAACGTCGAGGCCGCGATTAAATTCCAACATGGATGCTGATTTATATGGGTATAAAT
GGGCTCGCGATAATGTCGGGCAATCAGGTGCGACAATCTATCGCTTGTATGGGAAGCCCGATGCGCCAGA
GTTGTTTCTGAAACATGGCAAAGGTAGCGTTG
Features (pLannotate 1.2.2; 14 found; start..end, strand, type, name):
    641..714     +  promoter       lacI promoter (fragment): lacI
    715..1794    +  CDS            lacI: LACI_ECOLI - Experimental evidence at protein level: Swiss-Prot protein existence level 1. Repressor of the lactose operon. Binds allolactose as an inducer. From Escherichia coli (strain K12).
   1883..2471    +  rep_origin     ori: high-copy-number ColE1/pMB1/pBR322/pUC origin of replication
   2696..2713    +  terminator     rrnB T2 terminator (fragment): transcription terminator T2 from the E. coli rrnB gene
   2738..2757    -  CDS            lacZα (fragment): LacZα fragment of β-galactosidase; lacZ fragment
   3221..3239    +  promoter       T7 promoter: promoter for bacteriophage T7 RNA polymerase
   3240..3264    +  protein_bind   lac operator: The lac repressor binds to the lac operator to inhibit transcription in E. coli. This inhibition can be relieved by adding lactose or isopropyl-β-D-thiogalactopyranoside (IPTG). lac repressor encoded by lacI
   3367..4503    +  CDS            EFG1 (fragment): EFG1_CANAL - Experimental evidence at protein level: Swiss-Prot protein existence level 1. Transcriptional regulator of the switch between 2 heritable states, the white and opaque states. These 2 cell types differ in many characteristics, including cell structure, mating competence, and virulence. Each state is heritable for many generations, and switching between states occurs stochastically, at low frequency. Antagonizes the action of WOR1, WOR2 and CZF1, and promotes the white state. In white cells, EFG1 represses WOR1 indirectly through WOR2 to maintain white cell identity. Binds target ge
   4517..4564    +  terminator     T7 terminator: transcription terminator for bacteriophage T7 RNA polymerase
   4624..4664    -  terminator     rrnB T1 terminator (fragment): transcription terminator T1 from the E. coli rrnB gene
   4666..4781    -  ncRNA          5S rRNA: Accession: RF00001 - 5S ribosomal RNA
   4812..4836    +  CDS            KanR (fragment): aminoglycoside phosphotransferase; aph(3')-Ia; confers resistance to kanamycin in bacteria or G418 (Geneticin®) in eukaryotes
   4866..4962    +  promoter       AmpR promoter (fragment): bla
   4965..632     +  CDS            KanR (across the origin): aminoglycoside phosphotransferase; aph(3')-Ia; confers resistance to kanamycin in bacteria or G418 (Geneticin®) in eukaryotes
