[The description below was written by a language model from this plasmid's Addgene catalogue record and pLannotate feature annotations shown in this document.]
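Description:
Efg1-ΔDBD-Y4S/Y8S/Y16S is a 5,142 bp bacterial expression plasmid built on the pJ411 backbone for producing a modified form of the Candida albicans transcription factor Efg1 in E. coli. It replicates from a high-copy ColE1/pUC-type origin and is selected with kanamycin through an aph(3')-Ia (KanR) gene, which the annotation places downstream of a fragment of the bla (AmpR) promoter. The plasmid also carries lacI with its own promoter. Fragments of the rrnB T1 and T2 terminators, along with a 5S rRNA segment, are also annotated at the margins of the backbone modules.

The 1,137 bp insert sits downstream of a T7 promoter followed directly by a lac operator, and is followed by a T7 terminator. Transcription therefore depends on T7 RNA polymerase supplied by the host and is held off by the plasmid-encoded Lac repressor until it is relieved with IPTG or lactose. The encoded protein lacks residues 182–356, which removes the DNA-binding domain, as the ΔDBD name indicates, and joins the N- and C-terminal prion-like domains directly. It also carries tyrosine-to-serine substitutions at positions 4, 8 and 16. An N-terminal 6xHis tag is contributed by the backbone for affinity purification, although the tag is not separately annotated in the feature table. About 100 bp lie between the operator and the annotated EFG1 segment, and this stretch presumably contains the ribosome binding site and tag region.

According to the record, the construct expresses the tagged prion-like domains, and the associated study addresses the structure and interactions of these domains in Efg1 phase separation. The tyrosine-to-serine variant fits with testing how these N-terminal aromatic residues contribute to that behaviour.
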