Addgene plasmid #216405: Efg1-ΔDBD-Y4S/Y8S/Y16S
Purpose: Expresses 6xHis-tagged N- and C-terminal prion-like domains of Efg1 with Y4/Y8/Y16 to serine mutations
Depositing lab: Nicolas Fawzi. Depositing organization: Brown University. Publication: Structure and interactions of prion-like domains in transcription factor Efg1 phase separation. Wang SH, Zheng T, Fawzi NL. Biophys J. 2024 Jun 4;123(11):1481-1493. doi: 10.1016/j.bpj.2024.01.030. Epub 2024 Feb 1. PubMed 38297837.
Backbone
  Vector backbone: pJ411
  Backbone size w/o insert (bp): 4005
  Total vector size (bp): 5142
  Vector type: Bacterial Expression
Growth in bacteria
  Bacterial resistance: Kanamycin, 50 μg/mL
  Growth temperature: 37°C
  Growth strain: DH5alpha
  Copy number: High Copy
Gene/Insert
  Gene/Insert name: Efg1-ΔDBD-Y4S/Y8S/Y16S
  Species: Candida albicans (Yeast)
  Insert size (bp): 1137
  Mutation: changed Tyrosine 4, 8 and 16 to Serine, and deleted amino acids 182-356
  Tag / fusion protein: 6xHis-tags (N terminal on backbone)
Terms and licenses: Academic/Nonprofit Terms; Industry Terms: Not Available to Industry
Depositor comments: Please visit https://doi.org/10.1101/2023.11.09.566450 for bioRxiv preprint.
How to cite: Efg1-ΔDBD-Y4S/Y8S/Y16S was a gift from Nicolas Fawzi (Addgene plasmid # 216405 ; http://n2t.net/addgene:216405 ; RRID:Addgene_216405)
